>Addgene plasmid #131583 | pLOC-MCOLN1 | addgene full sequence | sequence record 258663 | Addgene NGS Result
TGGAAGGGCTAATTCACTCCCAAAGAAGACAAGATATCCTTGATCTGTGGATCTACCACACACAAGGCTA
CTTCCCTGATTAGCAGAACTACACACCAGGGCCAGGGGTCAGATATCCACTGACCTTTGGATGGTGCTAC
AAGCTAGTACCAGTTGAGCCAGATAAGGTAGAAGAGGCCAATAAAGGAGAGAACACCAGCTTGTTACACC
CTGTGAGCCTGCATGGGATGGATGACCCGGAGAGAGAAGTGTTAGAGTGGAGGTTTGACAGCCGCCTAGC
ATTTCATCACGTGGCCCGAGAGCTGCATCCGGAGTACTTCAAGAACTGCTGATATCGAGCTTGCTACAAG
GGACTTTCCGCTGGGGACTTTCCAGGGAGGCGTGGCCTGGGCGGGACTGGGGAGTGGCGAGCCCTCAGAT
CCTGCATATAAGCAGCTGCTTTTTGCCTGTACTGGGTCTCTCTGGTTAGACCAGATCTGAGCCTGGGAGC
TCTCTGGCTAACTAGGGAACCCACTGCTTAAGCCTCAATAAAGCTTGCCTTGAGTGCTTCAAGTAGTGTG
TGCCCGTCTGTTGTGTGACTCTGGTAACTAGAGATCCCTCAGACCCTTTTAGTCAGTGTGGAAAATCTCT
AGCAGTGGCGCCCGAACAGGGACTTGAAAGCGAAAGGGAAACCAGAGGAGCTCTCTCGACGCAGGACTCG
GCTTGCTGAAGCGCGCACGGCAAGAGGCGAGGGGCGGCGACTGGTGAGTACGCCAAAAATTTTGACTAGC
GGAGGCTAGAAGGAGAGAGATGGGTGCGAGAGCGTCAGTATTAAGCGGGGGAGAATTAGATCGCGATGGG
AAAAAATTCGGTTAAGGCCAGGGGGAAAGAAAAAATATAAATTAAAACATATAGTATGGGCAAGCAGGGA
GCTAGAACGATTCGCAGTTAATCCTGGCCTGTTAGAAACATCAGAAGGCTGTAGACAAATACTGGGACAG
CTACAACCATCCCTTCAGACAGGATCAGAAGAACTTAGATCATTATATAATACAGTAGCAACCCTCTATT
GTGTGCATCAAAGGATAGAGATAAAAGACACCAAGGAAGCTTTAGACAAGATAGAGGAAGAGCAAAACAA
AAGTAAGACCACCGCACAGCAAGCGGCCGGCCGCTGATCTTCAGACCTGGAGGAGGAGATATGAGGGACA
ATTGGAGAAGTGAATTATATAAATATAAAGTAGTAAAAATTGAACCATTAGGAGTAGCACCCACCAAGGC
AAAGAGAAGAGTGGTGCAGAGAGAAAAAAGAGCAGTGGGAATAGGAGCTTTGTTCCTTGGGTTCTTGGGA
GCAGCAGGAAGCACTATGGGCGCAGCGTCAATGACGCTGACGGTACAGGCCAGACAATTATTGTCTGGTA
TAGTGCAGCAGCAGAACAATTTGCTGAGGGCTATTGAGGCGCAACAGCATCTGTTGCAACTCACAGTCTG
GGGCATCAAGCAGCTCCAGGCAAGAATCCTGGCTGTGGAAAGATACCTAAAGGATCAACAGCTCCTGGGG
ATTTGGGGTTGCTCTGGAAAACTCATTTGCACCACTGCTGTGCCTTGGAATGCTAGTTGGAGTAATAAAT
CTCTGGAACAGATTTGGAATCACACGACCTGGATGGAGTGGGACAGAGAAATTAACAATTACACAAGCTT
AATACACTCCTTAATTGAAGAATCGCAAAACCAGCAAGAAAAGAATGAACAAGAATTATTGGAATTAGAT
AAATGGGCAAGTTTGTGGAATTGGTTTAACATAACAAATTGGCTGTGGTATATAAAATTATTCATAATGA
TAGTAGGAGGCTTGGTAGGTTTAAGAATAGTTTTTGCTGTACTTTCTATAGTGAATAGAGTTAGGCAGGG
ATATTCACCATTATCGTTTCAGACCCACCTCCCAACCCCGAGGGGACCCGACAGGCCCGAAGGAATAGAA
GAAGAAGGTGGAGAGAGAGACAGAGACAGATCCATTCGATTAGTGAACGGATCTCGACGGTATCGCCTTT
AAAAGAAAAGGGGGGATTGGGGGGTACAGTGCAGGGGAAAGAATAGTAGACATAATAGCAACAGACATAC
AAACTAAAGAATTACAAAAACAAATTACAAAAATTCAAAATTTTCGGGTTTATTACAGGGACAGCAGAGA
TCCAGTTTATCGATAAGCTTGGGAGTTCCGCGTTACATAACTTACGGTAAATGGCCCGCCTGGCTGACCG
CCCAACGACCCCCGCCCATTGACGTCAATAATGACGTATGTTCCCATAGTAACGCCAATAGGGACTTTCC
ATTGACGTCAATGGGTGGAGTATTTACGGTAAACTGCCCACTTGGCAGTACATCAAGTGTATCATATGCC
AAGTACGCCCCCTATTGACGTCAATGACGGTAAATGGCCCGCCTGGCATTATGCCCAGTACATGACCTTA
TGGGACTTTCCTACTTGGCAGTACATCTACGTATTAGTCATCGCTATTACCATGGTGATGCGGTTTTGGC
AGTACATCAATGGGCGTGGATAGCGGTTTGACTCACGGGGATTTCCAAGTCTCCACCCCATTGACGTCAA
TGGGAGTTTGTTTTGGCACCAAAATCAACGGGACTTTCCAAAATGTCGTAACAACTCCGCCCCATTGACG
CAAATGGGCGGTAGGCGTGTACGGTGGGAGGTCTATATAAGCAGAGCTCGTTTAGTGAACCGTCAGATCG
CCTGGAGACGCCATCCACGCTGTTTTGACCTCCATAGAAGACACCGACTCTACTAGATTAATTAAGTTTA
AACTTAAGCTTGGTACCGAGCTCGGATCC
[1740 nt withheld, positions 2830-4569]
TGAGCTAGCTAATGAACCGGGCGCGCCGCCCCTCTCCCTCCCCCCCCCCTAACGTTACTGGCCGAAGCCG
CTTGGAATAAGGCCGGTGTGCGTTTGTCTATATGTTATTTTCCACCATATTGCCGTCTTTTGGCAATGTG
AGGGCCCGGAAACCTGGCCCTGTCTTCTTGACGAGCATTCCTAGGGGTCTTTCCCCTCTCGCCAAAGGAA
TGCAAGGTCTGTTGAATGTCGTGAAGGAAGCAGTTCCTCTGGAAGCTTCTTGAAGACAAACAACGTCTGT
AGCGACCCTTTGCAGGCAGCGGAACCCCCCACCTGGCGACAGGTGCCTCTGCGGCCAAAAGCCACGTGTA
TAAGATACACCTGCAAAGGCGGCACAACCCCAGTGCCACGTTGTGAGTTGGATAGTTGTGGAAAGAGTCA
AATGGCTCTCCTCAAGCGTATTCAACAAGGGGCTGAAGGATGCCCAGAAGGTACCCCATTGTATGGGATC
TGATCTGGGGCCTCGGTGCACATGCTTTACATGTGTTTAGTCGAGGTTAAAAAAACGTCTAGGCCCCCCG
AACCACGGGGACGTGGTTTTCCTTTGAAAAACACGATAATACCATGCCCAAGAAGAAGAGAAAGGTGGAG
AGCGACGAGAGCGGCCTGCCCGCCATGGAGATCGAGTGCCGCATCACCGGCACCCTGAACGGCGTGGAGT
TCGAGCTGGTGGGCGGCGGAGAGGGCACCCCCGAGCAGGGCCGCATGACCAACAAGATGAAGAGCACCAA
AGGCGCCCTGACCTTCAGCCCCTACCTGCTGAGCCACGTGATGGGCTACGGCTTCTACCACTTCGGCACC
TACCCCAGCGGCTACGAGAACCCCTTCCTGCACGCCATCAACAACGGCGGCTACACCAACACCCGCATCG
AGAAGTACGAGGACGGCGGCGTGCTGCACGTGAGCTTCAGCTACCGCTACGAGGCCGGCCGCGTGATCGG
CGACTTCAAGGTGATGGGCACCGGCTTCCCCGAGGACAGCGTGATCTTCACCGACAAGATCATCCGCAGC
AACGCCACCGTGGAGCACCTGCACCCCATGGGCGATAACGATCTGGATGGCAGCTTCACCCGCACCTTCA
GCCTGCGCGACGGCGGCTACTACAGCTCCGTGGTGGACAGCCACATGCACTTCAAGAGCGCCATCCACCC
CAGCATCCTGCAGAACGGGGGCCCCATGTTCGCCTTCCGCCGCGTGGAGGAGGATCACAGCAACACCGAG
CTGGGCATCGTGGAGTACCAGCACGCCTTCAAGACCCCGGATGCAGATGCCGGTGAAGAAAGATCTCGAG
CTCAAGCTTCGAATTCTGCAGTCGAGCAGCTGTTGAATTTTGACCTTCTTAAGCTTGCGGGAGACGTCGA
GTCCAACCCTGGGCCCGGTACCAGGAGGGCCACCATGAAGACCTTCAACATCTCTCAGCAGGATCTGGAG
CTGGTGGAGGTCGCCACTGAGAAGATCACCATGCTCTATGAGGACAACAAGCACCATGTCGGGGCGGCCA
TCAGGACCAAGACTGGGGAGATCATCTCTGCTGTCCACATTGAGGCCTACATTGGCAGGGTCACTGTCTG
TGCTGAAGCCATTGCCATTGGGTCTGCTGTGAGCAACGGGCAGAAGGACTTTGACACCATTGTGGCTGTC
AGGCACCCCTACTCTGATGAGGTGGACAGATCCATCAGGGTGGTCAGCCCCTGTGGCATGTGCAGAGAGC
TGATCTCTGACTATGCTCCTGACTGCTTTGTGCTCATTGAGATGAATGGCAAGCTGGTCAAAACCACCAT
TGAGGAACTCATCCCCCTCAAGTACACCAGGAACTAATAATAAGTTAACAATCAACCTCTGGATTACAAA
ATTTGTGAAAGATTGACTGGTATTCTTAACTATGTTGCTCCTTTTACGCTATGTGGATACGCTGCTTTAA
TGCCTTTGTATCATGCTATTGCTTCCCGTATGGCTTTCATTTTCTCCTCCTTGTATAAATCCTGGTTGCT
GTCTCTTTATGAGGAGTTGTGGCCCGTTGTCAGGCAACGTGGCGTGGTGTGCACTGTGTTTGCTGACGCA
ACCCCCACTGGTTGGGGCATTGCCACCACCTGTCAGCTCCTTTCCGGGACTTTCGCTTTCCCCCTCCCTA
TTGCCACGGCGGAACTCATCGCCGCCTGCCTTGCCCGCTGCTGGACAGGGGCTCGGCTGTTGGGCACTGA
CAATTCCGTGGTGTTGTCGGGGAAGCTGACGTCCTTTCCATGGCTGCTCGCCTGTGTTGCCACCTGGATT
CTGCGCGGGACGTCCTTCTGCTACGTCCCTTCGGCCCTCAATCCAGCGGACCTTCCTTCCCGCGGCCTGC
TGCCGGCTCTGCGGCCTCTTCCGCGTCTTCGCCTTCGCCCTCAGACGAGTCGGATCTCCCTTTGGGCCGC
CTCCCCGCCTGGAATTAATTCTGCAGTCGAGACCTAGAAAAACATGGAGCAATCACAAGTAGCAATACAG
CAGCTACCAATGCTGATTGTGCCTGGCTAGAAGCACAAGAGGAGGAGGAGGTGGGTTTTCCAGTCACACC
TCAGGTACCTTTAAGACCAATGACTTACAAGGCAGCTGTAGATCTTAGCCACTTTTTAAAAGAAAAGAGG
GGACTGGAAGGGCTAATTCACTCCCAACGAAGACAAGATCTGCTTTTTGCTTGTACTGGGTCTCTCTGGT
TAGACCAGATCTGAGCCTGGGAGCTCTCTGGCTAACTAGGGAACCCACTGCTTAAGCCTCAATAAAGCTT
GCCTTGAGTGCTTCAAGTAGTGTGTGCCCGTCTGTTGTGTGACTCTGGTAACTAGAGATCCCTCAGACCC
TTTTAGTCAGTGTGGAAAATCTCTAGCAGTAGTAGTTCATGTCATCTTATTATTCAGTATTTATAACTTG
CAAAGAAATGAATATCAGAGAGTGAGAGGCCTTGACATTGTTTAAACCCGCTGATCAGCCTCGACTGTGC
CTTCTAGTTGCCAGCCATCTGTTGTTTGCCCCTCCCCCGTGCCTTCCTTGACCCTGGAAGGTGCCACTCC
CACTGTCCTTTCCTAATAAAATGAGGAAATTGCATCGCATTGTCTGAGTAGGTGTCATTCTATTCTGGGG
GGTGGGGTGGGGCAGGACAGCAAGGGGGAGGATTGGGAAGACAATAGCAGGCATGCTGGGGATGCGGTGG
GCTCTATGGCTTCTGAGGCGGAAAGAACCAGCTGGGGCTCTAGGGGGTATCCCC
[124 nt withheld, positions 7844-7967]
C
[91 nt withheld, positions 7969-8059]
A
[49 nt withheld, positions 8061-8109]
CCTTTGACGTTGGAGTCCACGTTCTTT
[37 nt withheld, positions 8137-8173]
ACCCTATCTCGGTCTATTCTTTTGATTTATAAGGGATTTTGCCGATTTCGGCCTATTGGTTAAAAAATGA
GCTGATTTAACAAAAATTTAACGCGAATTAATTCTGTGGAATGTGTGTCAGTTAGGGTGTGGAAAGTCCC
CAGGCTCCCCAGCAGGCAGAAGTATGCAAAGCATGCATCTCAATTAGTCAGCAACCAGGTGTGGAAAGTC
CCCAGGCTCCCCAGCAGGCAGAAGTATGCAAAGCATGCATCTCAATTAGTCAGCAACCATAGTCCCGCCC
CTAACTCCGCCCATCCCGCCCCTAACTCCGCCCAGTTCCGCCCATTCTCCGCCCCATGGCTGACTAATTT
TTTTTATTTATGCAGAGGCCGAGGCCGCCTCTGCCTCTGAGCTATTCCAGAAGTAGTGAGGAGGCTTTTT
TGGAGGCCTAGGCTTTTGCAAAAAGCTCCCGGGAGCTTGTATATCCATTTTCGGATCTGATCAGCACGTG
ATGAAAAAGCCTGAACTCACCGCGACGTCATGTGAGCAAAAGGCCAGCAAAAGGCCAGGAACCGTAAAAA
GGCCGCGTTGCTGGCGTTTTTCCATAGGCTCCGCCCCCCTGACGAGCATCACAAAAATCGACGCTCAAGT
CAGAGGTGGCGAAACCCGACAGGACTATAAAGATACCAGGCGTTTCCCCCTGGAAGCTCCCTCGTGCGCT
CTCCTGTTCCGACCCTGCCGCTTACCGGATACCTGTCCGCCTTTCTCCCTTCGGGAAGCGTGGCGCTTTC
TCATAGCTCACGCTGTAGGTATCTCAGTTCGGTGTAGGTCGTTCGCTCCAAGCTGGGCTGTGTGCACGAA
CCCCCCGTTCAGCCCGACCGCTGCGCCTTATCCGGTAACTATCGTCTTGAGTCCAACCCGGTAAGACACG
ACTTATCGCCACTGGCAGCAGCCACTGGTAACAGGATTAGCAGAGCGAGGTATGTAGGCGGTGCTACAGA
GTTCTTGAAGTGGTGGCCTAACTACGGCTACACTAGAAGAACAGTATTTGGTATCTGCGCTCTGCTGAAG
CCAGTTACCTTCGGAAAAAGAGTTGGTAGCTCTTGATCCGGCAAACAAACCACCGCTGGTAGCGGTGGTT
TTTTTGTTTGCAAGCAGCAGATTACGCGCAGAAAAAAAGGATCTCAAGAAGATCCTTTGATCTTTTCTAC
GGGGTCTGACGCTCAGTGGAACGAAAACTCACGTTAAGGGATTTTGGTCATGAGATTATCAAAAAGGATC
TTCACCTAGATCCTTTTAAATTAAAAATGAAGTTTTAAATCAATCTAAAGTATATATGAGTAAACTTGGT
CTGACAGTTACCAATGCTTAATCAGTGAGGCACCTATCTCAGCGATCTGTCTATTTCGTTCATCCATAGT
TGCCTGACTCCCCGTCGTGTAGATAACTACGATACGGGAGGGCTTACCATCTGGCCCCAGTGCTGCAATG
ATACCGCGAGACCCACGCTCACCGGCTCCAGATTTATCAGCAATAAACCAGCCAGCCGGAAGGGCCGAGC
GCAGAAGTGGTCCTGCAACTTTATCCGCCTCCATCCAGTCTATTAATTGTTGCCGGGAAGCTAGAGTAAG
TAGTTCGCCAGTTAATAGTTTGCGCAACGTTGTTGCCATTGCTACAGGCATCGTGGTGTCACGCTCGTCG
TTTGGTATGGCTTCATTCAGCTCCGGTTCCCAACGATCAAGGCGAGTTACATGATCCCCCATGTTGTGCA
AAAAAGCGGTTAGCTCCTTCGGTCCTCCGATCGTTGTCAGAAGTAAGTTGGCCGCAGTGTTATCACTCAT
GGTTATGGCAGCACTGCATAATTCTCTTACTGTCATGCCATCCGTAAGATGCTTTTCTGTGACTGGTGAG
TACTCAACCAAGTCATTCTGAGAATAGTGTATGCGGCGACCGAGTTGCTCTTGCCCGGCGTCAATACGGG
ATAATACCGCGCCACATAGCAGAACTTTAAAAGTGCTCATCATTGGAAAACGTTCTTCGGGGCGAAAACT
CTCAAGGATCTTACCGCTGTTGAGATCCAGTTCGATGTAACCCACTCGTGCACCCAACTGATCTTCAGCA
TCTTTTACTTTCACCAGCGTTTCTGGGTGAGCAAAAACAGGAAGGCAAAATGCCGCAAAAAAGGGAATAA
GGGCGACACGGAAATGTTGAATACTCATACTCTTCCTTTTTCAATATTATTGAAGCATTTATCAGGGTTA
TTGTCTCATGAGCGGATACATATTTGAATGTATTTAGAAAAATAAACAAATAGGGGTTCCGCGCACATTT
CCCCGAAAAGTGCCACCTGACGTCGACGGATCGGGAGATCAACTTGTTTATTGCAGCTTATAATGGTTAC
AAATAAAGCAATAGCATCACAAATTTCACAAATAAAGCATTTTTTTCACTGCATTCTAGTTGTGGTTTGT
CCAAACTCATCAATGTATCTTATCATGTCTGGATCAACTGGATAACTCAAGCTAACCAAAATCATCCCAA
ACTTCCCACCCCATACCCTATTACCACTGCCAATTACCTGTGGTTTCATTTACTCTAAACCTGTGATTCC
TCTGAATTATTTTCATTTTAAAGAAATTGTATTTGTTAAATATGTACTACAAACTTAGTAGT
Features (pLannotate 1.2.2; 25 found; start..end, strand, type, name):
    377..634     +  LTR            5' LTR (truncated): truncated 5' long terminal repeat (LTR) from HIV-1
    681..806     +  misc_feature   HIV-1 Ψ: packaging signal of human immunodeficiency virus type 1
    790..1128    +  CDS            HIV-1 gag (fragment): gag protein from human immunodeficiency virus 1; gag
   1303..1536    +  misc_feature   RRE: The Rev response element (RRE) of HIV-1 allows for Rev-dependent mRNA export from the nucleus to the cytoplasm.
   1913..2013    +  CDS            Rev (fragment): human immunodeficiency virus 1 (HIV-1) Rev protein; rev; enhances nuclear export of unspliced and incompletely spliced viral mRNAs
   2028..2143    +  misc_feature   cPPT/CTS: central polypurine tract and central termination sequence of HIV-1 (lacking the first T)
   2201..2504    +  enhancer       CMV enhancer: human cytomegalovirus immediate early enhancer
   2505..2708    +  promoter       CMV promoter: human cytomegalovirus (CMV) immediate early promoter
   2830..4569    +  CDS            MCOLN1 (sequence withheld): MCLN1_HUMAN - Also known as ML4, TRPML1 From Homo sapiens (Human).
   4598..5170    +  misc_feature   IRES: internal ribosome entry site (IRES) of the encephalomyocarditis virus (EMCV)
   5195..5889    +  CDS            TurboGFP (fragment): improved green fluorescent protein from Pontellina plumata (Evdokimov et al., 2006) mammalian codon-optimized
   5890..5924    +  misc_feature   MCS (fragment): multiple cloning site
   6004..6423    +  CDS            bsr: BSR_BACCE - Experimental evidence at protein level: Swiss-Prot protein existence level 1. Catalyzes the deamination of the cytosine moiety of the antibiotics blasticidin S, cytomycin and acetylblasticidin S. From Bacillus cereus.
   6439..7027    +  misc_feature   WPRE: woodchuck hepatitis virus posttranscriptional regulatory element
   7044..7232    +  CDS            nef (fragment): NEF_HV1Z2 - Experimental evidence at protein level: Swiss-Prot protein existence level 1. Extracellular Nef protein targets CD4(+) T-lymphocytes for apoptosis by interacting with CXCR4 surface receptors. From Human immunodeficiency virus type 1 group M subtype D (isolate Z2/CDC-Z34) (HIV-1).
   7234..7467    +  LTR            3' LTR (ΔU3): self-inactivating 3' long terminal repeat (LTR) from HIV-1
   7574..7798    +  polyA_signal   bGH poly(A) signal: bovine growth hormone polyadenylation signal
   7802..7823    +  promoter       SV40 promoter (fragment): SV40 enhancer and early promoter
   7844..8272    +  rep_origin     f1 ori (sequence partly withheld): f1 bacteriophage origin of replication; arrow indicates direction of (+) strand synthesis
   8286..8615    +  promoter       SV40 promoter: SV40 enhancer and early promoter
   8752..9340    -  rep_origin     ori: high-copy-number ColE1/pMB1/pBR322/pUC origin of replication
   9511..10371   -  CDS            AmpR: β-lactamase; bla; confers resistance to ampicillin, carbenicillin, and related antibiotics
  10372..10476   -  promoter       AmpR promoter: bla
  10524..10658   +  polyA_signal   SV40 poly(A) signal: SV40 polyadenylation signal
  10825..329     +  CDS            nef (fragment) (across the origin): NEF_HV1BR - Experimental evidence at protein level: Swiss-Prot protein existence level 1. Extracellular Nef protein targets CD4(+) T-lymphocytes for apoptosis by interacting with CXCR4 surface receptors (PubMed:14990729). From Human immunodeficiency virus type 1 group M subtype B (isolate BRU/LAI) (HIV-1).
