[The description below was written by a language model from this plasmid's Addgene catalogue record and pLannotate feature annotations shown in this document.]
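Description:
pLOC-MCOLN1 is an HIV-1-based lentiviral expression plasmid built on the commercial pLOC backbone to express human MCOLN1 (TRPML1, mucolipin-1) in mammalian cells. It is maintained in E. coli through a high-copy ColE1/pUC-type origin with ampicillin selection (AmpR under its own bla promoter), and it also carries an f1 phage origin. The viral portion contains a truncated 5' LTR, the Ψ packaging signal with a gag fragment, the Rev response element, the cPPT/CTS and a self-inactivating ΔU3 3' LTR. These let the region between the LTRs be packaged into particles and integrated into target cells without regenerating an active viral promoter. A bGH polyadenylation signal lies downstream of the 3' LTR.

Inside the transfer cassette, the CMV enhancer and immediate-early promoter drive the roughly 1.7 kb MCOLN1 open reading frame, which was cloned between BamHI and NheI sites. Downstream are an EMCV IRES, TurboGFP, a short linker annotated as a multiple cloning site fragment, the blasticidin S deaminase gene (bsr) and a WPRE that enhances transcript expression. The catalogue entry describes turboGFP as a C-terminal tag, but the feature table places the IRES between MCOLN1 and TurboGFP. That arrangement suggests GFP is translated separately from the same transcript as a reporter of transduced cells rather than fused to the channel protein. The bsr gene allows blasticidin selection, although the annotation does not show how its translation is coupled to TurboGFP. The sequenced record is a few bases shorter than the listed total size. The construct is suited to transient or stable lentiviral overexpression of TRPML1, and the associated study examined its role in melanoma cell protein homeostasis and in MAPK and mTORC1 signalling.
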