Addgene plasmid #131583: pLOC-MCOLN1
Purpose: For expression of human MCOLN1 in mammalian cells, GFP-tagged
Depositing lab: Sean Morrison. Depositing organization: University of Texas Southwestern Medical Center. Publication: TRPML1 Promotes Protein Homeostasis in Melanoma Cells by Negatively Regulating MAPK and mTORC1 Signaling. Kasitinon SY, Eskiocak U, Martin M, Bezwada D, Khivansara V, Tasdogan A, Zhao Z, Mathews T, Aurora AB, Morrison SJ. Cell Rep. 2019 Aug 27;28(9):2293-2305.e9. doi: 10.1016/j.celrep.2019.07.086. PubMed 31461647.
Backbone
  Vector backbone: pLOC
  Backbone manufacturer: Dharmacon
  Backbone size w/o insert (bp): 9089
  Total vector size (bp): 10832
  Vector type: Mammalian Expression, Lentiviral
Growth in bacteria
  Bacterial resistance: Ampicillin, 100 μg/mL
  Growth temperature: 37°C
  Growth strain: NEB Stable
  Copy number: High Copy
Gene/Insert
  Gene/Insert name: MCOLN1 (alt name: TRPML1, Mucolipin-1)
  Species: H. sapiens (human)
  Insert size (bp): 1743
  Entrez Gene: MCOLN1 (a.k.a. LECD, MG-2, ML1, ML4, MLIV, MST080, MSTP080, TRP-ML1, TRPM-L1, TRPML1)
  Promoter: CMV
  Tag / fusion protein: turboGFP tag (C terminal on backbone)
  Cloning method: Restriction Enzyme; 5′ cloning site BamHI (not destroyed); 3′ cloning site NheI (not destroyed)
  Sequencing primers: 5′ CMV-F
Resource information
  A portion of this plasmid was derived from a plasmid made by: The ORF was from DNASU
Terms and licenses: Academic/Nonprofit Terms; Industry Terms: Not Available to Industry
How to cite: pLOC-MCOLN1 was a gift from Sean Morrison (Addgene plasmid # 131583 ; http://n2t.net/addgene:131583 ; RRID:Addgene_131583)
